Addgene plasmid #122337: px335-sgRNA-EF(Cas9n)-Birc6-L
Purpose: Expresses sgRNA targeting mouse Birc6 and Cas9 nickase in mammalian cells
Depositing lab: Hiroshi Ochiai. Depositing organization: Hiroshima University. Publication: Genome-wide kinetic properties of transcriptional bursting in mouse embryonic stem cells. Ochiai H, Hayashi T, Umeda M, Yoshimura M, Harada A, Shimizu Y, Nakano K, Saitoh N, Liu Z, Yamamoto T, Okamura T, Ohkawa Y, Kimura H, Nikaido I. Sci Adv. 2020 Jun 17;6(25):eaaz6699. doi: 10.1126/sciadv.aaz6699. eCollection 2020 Jun. PubMed 32596448.
Backbone
  Vector backbone: px335
  Backbone size w/o insert (bp): 8427
  Total vector size (bp): 8447
  Modifications to backbone: We applied an optimized sgRNA design (sgRNA(F+E)) (Chen et al., Cell, 2013)
  Vector type: Mammalian Expression
Growth in bacteria
  Bacterial resistance: Ampicillin, 100 μg/mL
  Growth temperature: 37°C
  Growth strain: DH5alpha
  Copy number: High Copy
Gene/Insert
  Gene/Insert name: sgRNA for mouse Birc6
  gRNA/shRNA sequence: TGTGGATTTCGTAGACACAA
  Species: Synthetic
  Cloning method: Restriction Enzyme; 5′ cloning site BbsI (destroyed during cloning); 3′ cloning site BbsI (destroyed during cloning)
  Sequencing primers: 5′ LKO1_5_primer
Terms and licenses: Academic/Nonprofit Terms; Industry Terms: Not Available to Industry
How to cite: px335-sgRNA-EF(Cas9n)-Birc6-L was a gift from Hiroshi Ochiai (Addgene plasmid # 122337 ; http://n2t.net/addgene:122337 ; RRID:Addgene_122337)
