[The description below was written by a language model from this plasmid's Addgene catalogue record and pLannotate feature annotations shown in this document.]
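Description:
px335-sgRNA-EF(Cas9n)-Birc6-L is a mammalian expression plasmid built on the px335 backbone that delivers both components of a CRISPR nickase system from a single vector of about 8.4 kb. It is maintained in E. coli at high copy through a ColE1/pUC-type origin and selected with ampicillin via the β-lactamase gene. An f1 phage origin and a single annotated AAV2 inverted terminal repeat are also present as backbone elements; the fragments of bom and rop appear to be vector remnants.

The first expression unit uses the human U6 RNA polymerase III promoter to transcribe a single guide RNA whose 20-nucleotide spacer targets mouse Birc6. The spacer was inserted between BbsI sites that were destroyed during cloning. According to the record, the scaffold was changed to the optimized sgRNA(F+E) design, which likely explains why the annotation software recognises only fragmentary tracrRNA and gRNA scaffold matches downstream of U6. The second unit drives Streptococcus pyogenes Cas9 from a CMV enhancer, chicken β-actin promoter and hybrid CBA/MVM intron, terminated by a bovine growth hormone polyadenylation signal. The software labels the coding region as overlapping N- and C-terminal Cas9 portions, together spanning a continuous Cas9 reading frame, preceded by a short match annotated as an HA-tag fragment. The catalogue identifies the enzyme as a Cas9 nickase, although the inactivating mutation is not annotated in the table.

Because a nickase cuts only one DNA strand, such plasmids are normally used in pairs with offset guides to create a double-strand break with reduced off-target activity. The "L" suffix suggests this is the left member of such a pair, though the record does not say so explicitly. The stated purpose is sgRNA and nickase expression in mammalian cells for targeting the mouse Birc6 locus.
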