Features (pLannotate 1.2.2; 18 found; start..end, strand, type, name):
    161..388     +  intron         hybrid intron: hybrid between chicken β-actin (CBA) and minute virus of mice (MMV) introns (Gray et al., 2011)
    409..436     +  CDS            3xHA (fragment): three tandem HA epitope tags
    469..2184    +  CDS            Cas9(N): N-terminal portion of Streptococcus pyogenes Cas9 (Zetsche et al., 2015)
   2071..4569    +  CDS            Cas9(C): C-terminal portion of Streptococcus pyogenes Cas9 (Zetsche et al., 2015)
   4636..4747    +  polyA_signal   bGH poly(A) signal: bovine growth hormone polyadenylation signal
   4852..4992    +  repeat_region  AAV2 ITR: inverted terminal repeat of adeno-associated virus serotype 2 inverted
   4997..5048    -  misc_feature   bom (fragment): basis of mobility region from pBR322
   5067..5522    +  rep_origin     f1 ori (sequence partly withheld): f1 bacteriophage origin of replication; arrow indicates direction of (+) strand synthesis
   5523..5572    -  misc_feature   bom (fragment): basis of mobility region from pBR322
   5674..5709    -  CDS            rop (fragment): Rop protein, which maintains plasmids at low copy number; rop
   5804..5908    +  promoter       AmpR promoter: bla
   5909..6769    +  CDS            AmpR: β-lactamase; bla; confers resistance to ampicillin, carbenicillin, and related antibiotics
   6940..7528    +  rep_origin     ori: high-copy-number ColE1/pMB1/pBR322/pUC origin of replication
   7590..7830    +  promoter       U6 promoter: RNA polymerase III promoter for human U6 snRNA
   7878..7945    +  misc_RNA       tracrRNA (fragment): trans-activating CRISPR RNA for the Streptococcus pyogenes CRISPR/Cas9 system
   7952..7995    +  misc_RNA       gRNA scaffold (fragment): guide RNA scaffold for the Streptococcus pyogenes CRISPR/Cas9 system
   8042..8327    +  enhancer       CMV enhancer: human cytomegalovirus immediate early enhancer; contains an 18-bp deletion relative to the standard CMV enhancer
   8329..160     +  promoter       chicken β-actin promoter (across the origin): No description available
>Addgene plasmid #122337 | px335-sgRNA-EF(Cas9n)-Birc6-L | addgene full sequence | sequence record 252314 | Addgene NGS Result
GGGGCGCGCGCCAGGCGGGGCGGGGCGGGGCGAGGGGCGGGGCGGGGCGAGGCGGAGAGGTGCGGCGGCA
GCCAATCAGAGCGGCGCGCTCCGAAAGTTTCCTTTTATGGCGAGGCGGCGGCGGCGGCGGCCCTATAAAA
AGCGAAGCGCGCGGCGGGCGGGAGTCGCTGCGCGCTGCCTTCGCCCCGTGCCCCGCTCCGCCGCCGCCTC
GCGCCGCCCGCCCCGGCTCTGACTGACCGCGTTACTCCCACAGGTGAGCGGGCGGGACGGCCCTTCTCCT
CCGGGCTGTAATTAGCTGAGCAAGAGGTAAGGGTTTAAGGGATGGTTGGTTGGTGGGGTATTAATGTTTA
ATTACCTGGAGCACCTGCCTGAAATCACTTTTTTTCAGGTTGGACCGGTGCCACCATGTACCCATACGAT
GTTCCAGATTACGCTTCGCCGAAGAAAAAGCGCAAGGTCGAAGCGTCCGACAAGAAGTACAGCATCGGCC
TGGCCATCGGCACCAACTCTGTGGGCTGGGCCGTGATCACCGACGAGTACAAGGTGCCCAGCAAGAAATT
CAAGGTGCTGGGCAACACCGACCGGCACAGCATCAAGAAGAACCTGATCGGAGCCCTGCTGTTCGACAGC
GGCGAAACAGCCGAGGCCACCCGGCTGAAGAGAACCGCCAGAAGAAGATACACCAGACGGAAGAACCGGA
TCTGCTATCTGCAAGAGATCTTCAGCAACGAGATGGCCAAGGTGGACGACAGCTTCTTCCACAGACTGGA
AGAGTCCTTCCTGGTGGAAGAGGATAAGAAGCACGAGCGGCACCCCATCTTCGGCAACATCGTGGACGAG
GTGGCCTACCACGAGAAGTACCCCACCATCTACCACCTGAGAAAGAAACTGGTGGACAGCACCGACAAGG
CCGACCTGCGGCTGATCTATCTGGCCCTGGCCCACATGATCAAGTTCCGGGGCCACTTCCTGATCGAGGG
CGACCTGAACCCCGACAACAGCGACGTGGACAAGCTGTTCATCCAGCTGGTGCAGACCTACAACCAGCTG
TTCGAGGAAAACCCCATCAACGCCAGCGGCGTGGACGCCAAGGCCATCCTGTCTGCCAGACTGAGCAAGA
GCAGACGGCTGGAAAATCTGATCGCCCAGCTGCCCGGCGAGAAGAAGAATGGCCTGTTCGGCAACCTGAT
TGCCCTGAGCCTGGGCCTGACCCCCAACTTCAAGAGCAACTTCGACCTGGCCGAGGATGCCAAACTGCAG
CTGAGCAAGGACACCTACGACGACGACCTGGACAACCTGCTGGCCCAGATCGGCGACCAGTACGCCGACC
TGTTTCTGGCCGCCAAGAACCTGTCCGACGCCATCCTGCTGAGCGACATCCTGAGAGTGAACACCGAGAT
CACCAAGGCCCCCCTGAGCGCCTCTATGATCAAGAGATACGACGAGCACCACCAGGACCTGACCCTGCTG
AAAGCTCTCGTGCGGCAGCAGCTGCCTGAGAAGTACAAAGAGATTTTCTTCGACCAGAGCAAGAACGGCT
ACGCCGGCTACATTGACGGCGGAGCCAGCCAGGAAGAGTTCTACAAGTTCATCAAGCCCATCCTGGAAAA
GATGGACGGCACCGAGGAACTGCTCGTGAAGCTGAACAGAGAGGACCTGCTGCGGAAGCAGCGGACCTTC
GACAACGGCAGCATCCCCCACCAGATCCACCTGGGAGAGCTGCACGCCATTCTGCGGCGGCAGGAAGATT
TTTACCCATTCCTGAAGGACAACCGGGAAAAGATCGAGAAGATCCTGACCTTCCGCATCCCCTACTACGT
GGGCCCTCTGGCCAGGGGAAACAGCAGATTCGCCTGGATGACCAGAAAGAGCGAGGAAACCATCACCCCC
TGGAACTTCGAGGAAGTGGTGGACAAGGGCGCTTCCGCCCAGAGCTTCATCGAGCGGATGACCAACTTCG
ATAAGAACCTGCCCAACGAGAAGGTGCTGCCCAAGCACAGCCTGCTGTACGAGTACTTCACCGTGTATAA
CGAGCTGACCAAAGTGAAATACGTGACCGAGGGAATGAGAAAGCCCGCCTTCCTGAGCGGCGAGCAGAAA
AAGGCCATCGTGGACCTGCTGTTCAAGACCAACCGGAAAGTGACCGTGAAGCAGCTGAAAGAGGACTACT
TCAAGAAAATCGAGTGCTTCGACTCCGTGGAAATCTCCGGCGTGGAAGATCGGTTCAACGCCTCCCTGGG
CACATACCACGATCTGCTGAAAATTATCAAGGACAAGGACTTCCTGGACAATGAGGAAAACGAGGACATT
CTGGAAGATATCGTGCTGACCCTGACACTGTTTGAGGACAGAGAGATGATCGAGGAACGGCTGAAAACCT
ATGCCCACCTGTTCGACGACAAAGTGATGAAGCAGCTGAAGCGGCGGAGATACACCGGCTGGGGCAGGCT
GAGCCGGAAGCTGATCAACGGCATCCGGGACAAGCAGTCCGGCAAGACAATCCTGGATTTCCTGAAGTCC
GACGGCTTCGCCAACAGAAACTTCATGCAGCTGATCCACGACGACAGCCTGACCTTTAAAGAGGACATCC
AGAAAGCCCAGGTGTCCGGCCAGGGCGATAGCCTGCACGAGCACATTGCCAATCTGGCCGGCAGCCCCGC
CATTAAGAAGGGCATCCTGCAGACAGTGAAGGTGGTGGACGAGCTCGTGAAAGTGATGGGCCGGCACAAG
CCCGAGAACATCGTGATCGAAATGGCCAGAGAGAACCAGACCACCCAGAAGGGACAGAAGAACAGCCGCG
AGAGAATGAAGCGGATCGAAGAGGGCATCAAAGAGCTGGGCAGCCAGATCCTGAAAGAACACCCCGTGGA
AAACACCCAGCTGCAGAACGAGAAGCTGTACCTGTACTACCTGCAGAATGGGCGGGATATGTACGTGGAC
CAGGAACTGGACATCAACCGGCTGTCCGACTACGATGTGGACCATATCGTGCCTCAGAGCTTTCTGAAGG
ACGACTCCATCGACAACAAGGTGCTGACCAGAAGCGACAAGAACCGGGGCAAGAGCGACAACGTGCCCTC
CGAAGAGGTCGTGAAGAAGATGAAGAACTACTGGCGGCAGCTGCTGAACGCCAAGCTGATTACCCAGAGA
AAGTTCGACAATCTGACCAAGGCCGAGAGAGGCGGCCTGAGCGAACTGGATAAGGCCGGCTTCATCAAGA
GACAGCTGGTGGAAACCCGGCAGATCACAAAGCACGTGGCACAGATCCTGGACTCCCGGATGAACACTAA
GTACGACGAGAATGACAAGCTGATCCGGGAAGTGAAAGTGATCACCCTGAAGTCCAAGCTGGTGTCCGAT
TTCCGGAAGGATTTCCAGTTTTACAAAGTGCGCGAGATCAACAACTACCACCACGCCCACGACGCCTACC
TGAACGCCGTCGTGGGAACCGCCCTGATCAAAAAGTACCCTAAGCTGGAAAGCGAGTTCGTGTACGGCGA
CTACAAGGTGTACGACGTGCGGAAGATGATCGCCAAGAGCGAGCAGGAAATCGGCAAGGCTACCGCCAAG
TACTTCTTCTACAGCAACATCATGAACTTTTTCAAGACCGAGATTACCCTGGCCAACGGCGAGATCCGGA
AGCGGCCTCTGATCGAGACAAACGGCGAAACCGGGGAGATCGTGTGGGATAAGGGCCGGGATTTTGCCAC
CGTGCGGAAAGTGCTGAGCATGCCCCAAGTGAATATCGTGAAAAAGACCGAGGTGCAGACAGGCGGCTTC
AGCAAAGAGTCTATCCTGCCCAAGAGGAACAGCGATAAGCTGATCGCCAGAAAGAAGGACTGGGACCCTA
AGAAGTACGGCGGCTTCGACAGCCCCACCGTGGCCTATTCTGTGCTGGTGGTGGCCAAAGTGGAAAAGGG
CAAGTCCAAGAAACTGAAGAGTGTGAAAGAGCTGCTGGGGATCACCATCATGGAAAGAAGCAGCTTCGAG
AAGAATCCCATCGACTTTCTGGAAGCCAAGGGCTACAAAGAAGTGAAAAAGGACCTGATCATCAAGCTGC
CTAAGTACTCCCTGTTCGAGCTGGAAAACGGCCGGAAGAGAATGCTGGCCTCTGCCGGCGAACTGCAGAA
GGGAAACGAACTGGCCCTGCCCTCCAAATATGTGAACTTCCTGTACCTGGCCAGCCACTATGAGAAGCTG
AAGGGCTCCCCCGAGGATAATGAGCAGAAACAGCTGTTTGTGGAACAGCACAAGCACTACCTGGACGAGA
TCATCGAGCAGATCAGCGAGTTCTCCAAGAGAGTGATCCTGGCCGACGCTAATCTGGACAAAGTGCTGTC
CGCCTACAACAAGCACCGGGATAAGCCCATCAGAGAGCAGGCCGAGAATATCATCCACCTGTTTACCCTG
ACCAATCTGGGAGCCCCTGCCGCCTTCAAGTACTTTGACACCACCATCGACCGGAAGAGGTACACCAGCA
CCAAAGAGGTGCTGGACGCCACCCTGATCCACCAGAGCATCACCGGCCTGTACGAGACACGGATCGACCT
GTCTCAGCTGGGAGGCGACAGCCCCAAGAAGAAGAGAAAGGTGGAGGCCAGCTAAGAATTCCTAGAGCTC
GCTGATCAGCCTCGACTGTGCCTTCTAGTTGCCAGCCATCTGTTGTTTGCCCCTCCCCCGTGCCTTCCTT
GACCCTGGAAGGTGCCACTCCCACTGTCCTTTCCTAATAAAATGAGGAAATTGCATCGCATTGTCTGAGT
AGGTGTCATTCTATTCTGGGGGGTGGGGTGGGGCAGGACAGCAAGGGGGAGGATTGGGAAGAGAATAGCA
GGCATGCTGGGGAGCGGCCGCAGGAACCCCTAGTGATGGAGTTGGCCACTCCCTCTCTGCGCGCTCGCTC
GCTCACTGAGGCCGGGCGACCAAAGGTCGCCCGACGCCCGGGCTTTGCCCGGGCGGCCTCAGTGAGCGAG
CGAGCGCGCAGCTGCCTGCAGGGGCGCCTGATGCGGTATTTTCTCCTTACGCATCTGTGCGGTATTTCAC
ACCGCATA
[95 nt withheld, positions 5049-5143]
T
[46 nt withheld, positions 5145-5190]
C
[141 nt withheld, positions 5192-5332]
CCTTTGACGTTGGAGTCCACGTTCTTT
[37 nt withheld, positions 5360-5396]
ACTCTATCTCGGGCTATTCTTTTGATTTATAAGGGATTTTGCCGATTTCGGTCTATTGGTTAAAAAATGA
GCTGATTTAACAAAAATTTAACGCGAATTTTAACAAAATATTAACGTTTACAATTTTATGGTGCACTCTC
AGTACAATCTGCTCTGATGCCGCATAGTTAAGCCAGCCCCGACACCCGCCAACACCCGCTGACGCGCCCT
GACGGGCTTGTCTGCTCCCGGCATCCGCTTACAGACAAGCTGTGACCGTCTCCGGGAGCTGCATGTGTCA
GAGGTTTTCACCGTCATCACCGAAACGCGCGAGACGAAAGGGCCTCGTGATACGCCTATTTTTATAGGTT
AATGTCATGATAATAATGGTTTCTTAGACGTCAGGTGGCACTTTTCGGGGAAATGTGCGCGGAACCCCTA
TTTGTTTATTTTTCTAAATACATTCAAATATGTATCCGCTCATGAGACAATAACCCTGATAAATGCTTCA
ATAATATTGAAAAAGGAAGAGTATGAGTATTCAACATTTCCGTGTCGCCCTTATTCCCTTTTTTGCGGCA
TTTTGCCTTCCTGTTTTTGCTCACCCAGAAACGCTGGTGAAAGTAAAAGATGCTGAAGATCAGTTGGGTG
CACGAGTGGGTTACATCGAACTGGATCTCAACAGCGGTAAGATCCTTGAGAGTTTTCGCCCCGAAGAACG
TTTTCCAATGATGAGCACTTTTAAAGTTCTGCTATGTGGCGCGGTATTATCCCGTATTGACGCCGGGCAA
GAGCAACTCGGTCGCCGCATACACTATTCTCAGAATGACTTGGTTGAGTACTCACCAGTCACAGAAAAGC
ATCTTACGGATGGCATGACAGTAAGAGAATTATGCAGTGCTGCCATAACCATGAGTGATAACACTGCGGC
CAACTTACTTCTGACAACGATCGGAGGACCGAAGGAGCTAACCGCTTTTTTGCACAACATGGGGGATCAT
GTAACTCGCCTTGATCGTTGGGAACCGGAGCTGAATGAAGCCATACCAAACGACGAGCGTGACACCACGA
TGCCTGTAGCAATGGCAACAACGTTGCGCAAACTATTAACTGGCGAACTACTTACTCTAGCTTCCCGGCA
ACAATTAATAGACTGGATGGAGGCGGATAAAGTTGCAGGACCACTTCTGCGCTCGGCCCTTCCGGCTGGC
TGGTTTATTGCTGATAAATCTGGAGCCGGTGAGCGTGGAAGCCGCGGTATCATTGCAGCACTGGGGCCAG
ATGGTAAGCCCTCCCGTATCGTAGTTATCTACACGACGGGGAGTCAGGCAACTATGGATGAACGAAATAG
ACAGATCGCTGAGATAGGTGCCTCACTGATTAAGCATTGGTAACTGTCAGACCAAGTTTACTCATATATA
CTTTAGATTGATTTAAAACTTCATTTTTAATTTAAAAGGATCTAGGTGAAGATCCTTTTTGATAATCTCA
TGACCAAAATCCCTTAACGTGAGTTTTCGTTCCACTGAGCGTCAGACCCCGTAGAAAAGATCAAAGGATC
TTCTTGAGATCCTTTTTTTCTGCGCGTAATCTGCTGCTTGCAAACAAAAAAACCACCGCTACCAGCGGTG
GTTTGTTTGCCGGATCAAGAGCTACCAACTCTTTTTCCGAAGGTAACTGGCTTCAGCAGAGCGCAGATAC
CAAATACTGTTCTTCTAGTGTAGCCGTAGTTAGGCCACCACTTCAAGAACTCTGTAGCACCGCCTACATA
CCTCGCTCTGCTAATCCTGTTACCAGTGGCTGCTGCCAGTGGCGATAAGTCGTGTCTTACCGGGTTGGAC
TCAAGACGATAGTTACCGGATAAGGCGCAGCGGTCGGGCTGAACGGGGGGTTCGTGCACACAGCCCAGCT
TGGAGCGAACGACCTACACCGAACTGAGATACCTACAGCGTGAGCTATGAGAAAGCGCCACGCTTCCCGA
AGGGAGAAAGGCGGACAGGTATCCGGTAAGCGGCAGGGTCGGAACAGGAGAGCGCACGAGGGAGCTTCCA
GGGGGAAACGCCTGGTATCTTTATAGTCCTGTCGGGTTTCGCCACCTCTGACTTGAGCGTCGATTTTTGT
GATGCTCGTCAGGGGGGCGGAGCCTATGGAAAAACGCCAGCAACGCGGCCTTTTTACGGTTCCTGGCCTT
TTGCTGGCCTTTTGCTCACATGTGAGGGCCTATTTCCCATGATTCCTTCATATTTGCATATACGATACAA
GGCTGTTAGAGAGATAATTGGAATTAATTTGACTGTAAACACAAAGATATTAGTACAAAATACGTGACGT
AGAAAGTAATAATTTCTTGGGTAGTTTGCAGTTTTAAAATTATGTTTTAAAATGGACTATCATATGCTTA
CCGTAACTTGAAAGTATTTCGATTTCTTGGCTTTATATATCTTGTGGAAAGGACGAAACACCGTGTGGAT
TTCGTAGACACAAGTTTAAGAGCTATGCTGGAAACAGCATAGCAAGTTTAAATAAGGCTAGTCCGTTATC
AACTTGAAAAAGTGGCACCGAGTCGGTGCTTTTTTGTTTTAGAGCTAGAAATAGCAAGTTAAAATAAGGC
TAGTCCGTTTTTAGCGCGTGCGCCAATTCTGCAGACAAATGGCTCTAGAGGTACCCGTTACATAACTTAC
GGTAAATGGCCCGCCTGGCTGACCGCCCAACGACCCCCGCCCATTGACGTCAATAGTAACGCCAATAGGG
ACTTTCCATTGACGTCAATGGGTGGAGTATTTACGGTAAACTGCCCACTTGGCAGTACATCAAGTGTATC
ATATGCCAAGTACGCCCCCTATTGACGTCAATGACGGTAAATGGCCCGCCTGGCATTGTGCCCAGTACAT
GACCTTATGGGACTTTCCTACTTGGCAGTACATCTACGTATTAGTCATCGCTATTACCATGGTCGAGGTG
AGCCCCACGTTCTGCTTCACTCTCCCCATCTCCCCCCCCTCCCCACCCCCAATTTTGTATTTATTTATTT
TTTAATTATTTTGTGCAGCGATGGGGGCGGGGGGGGGGGG
